>Addgene plasmid #221227 | pCMV-TadA8e-Ns3h | addgene full sequence | sequence record 437107 | Addgene NGS Result
ATATGCCAAGTACGCCCCCTATTGACGTCAATGACGGTAAATGGCCCGCCTGGCATTATGCCCAGTACAT
GACCTTATGGGACTTTCCTACTTGGCAGTACATCTACGTATTAGTCATCGCTATTACCATGGTGATGCGG
TTTTGGCAGTACATCAATGGGCGTGGATAGCGGTTTGACTCACGGGGATTTCCAAGTCTCCACCCCATTG
ACGTCAATGGGAGTTTGTTTTGGCACCAAAATCAACGGGACTTTCCAAAATGTCGTAACAACTCCGCCCC
ATTGACGCAAATGGGCGGTAGGCGTGTACGGTGGGAGGTCTATATAAGCAGAGCTGGTTTAGTGAACCGT
CAGATCCGCTAGAGATCCGCGGCCGCGAGAGCCGCCACCATGAGTTCTGAGGTGGAGTTTTCCCACGAGT
ACTGGATGAGACATGCCCTGACCCTGGCCAAGAGGGCACGGGATGAGAGGGAGGTGCCTGTGGGAGCCGT
GCTGGTGCTGAACAATAGAGTGATCGGCGAGGGCTGGAACAGAGCCATCGGCCTGCACGACCCAACAGCC
CATGCCGAAATTATGGCCCTGAGACAGGGCGGCCTGGTCATGCAGAACTACAGACTGATTGACGCCACCC
TGTACGTGACATTCGAGCCTTGCGTGATGTGCGCCGGCGCCATGATCCACTCTAGGATCGGCCGCGTGGT
GTTTGGCGTGAGGAACTCAAAAAGAGGCGCCGCAGGCTCCCTGATGAACGTGCTGAACTACCCCGGCATG
AATCACCGCGTCGAAATTACCGAGGGAATCCTGGCAGATGAATGTGCCGCCCTGCTGTGCGATTTCTATC
GGATGCCTAGACAGGTGTTCAATGCTCAGAAGAAGGCCCAGAGCTCCATCAACAGCGGCAGCGAGACTCC
CGGGACCTCAGAGTCCGCCACACCCGAAAGTATGGTGGACTTCATACCCGTTGAGTCTATGGAAACTACC
ATGCGGTCTCCGGTCTTCACAGACAACTCAACCCCCCCGGCTGTACCGCAGACATTCCAAGTGGCACATC
TGCACGCTCCTACTGGCAGCGGCAAGAGCACCAAAGTGCCGGCTGCGTATGCAGCCCAAGGGTACAAGGT
GCTCGTCCTGAACCCGTCCGTTGCCGCCACCTTAGGGTTTGGGGCGTATATGTCCAAGGCACACGGTATC
GACCCTAACATCAGAACTGGGGTAAGGACCATTACCACGGGCGGCTCCATTACGTACTCCACCTATGGCA
AGTTCCTTGCCGACGGTGGCTGTTCTGGGGGCGCCTATGACATCATAATATGTGATGAGTGCCACTCAAC
TGACTCGACTACCATCTTGGGCATCGGCACAGTCCTGGACCAAGCGGAGACGGCTGGAGCGCGGCTCGTC
GTGCTCGCCACCGCTACACCTCCGGGATCGGTTACCGTGCCACACCCCAATATCGAGGAAATAGGCCTGT
CCAACAATGGAGAGATCCCCTTCTATGGCAAAGCCATCCCCATTGAGGCCATCAAGGGGGGGAGGCATCT
CATTTTCTGCCATTCCAAGAAGAAATGTGACGAGCTCGCCGCAAAGCTGACAGGCCTCGGACTGAACGCT
GTAGCATATTACCGGGGCCTTGATGTGTCCGTCATACCGCCTATCGGAGACGTCGTTGTCGTGGCAACAG
ACGCTCTAATGACGGGTTTCACCGGCGATTTTGACTCAGTGATCGACTGCAATACATGTGTCACCCAGAC
AGTCGACTTCAGCTTGGATCCCACCTTCACCATTGAGACGACGACCGTGCCCCAAGACGCGGTGTCGCGC
TCGCAACGGCGAGGTAGAACTGGCAGGGGTAGGAGTGGCATCTACAGGTTTGTGACTCCAGGAGAACGGC
CCTCGGGCATGTTCGATTCTTCGGTCCTGTGTGAGTGCTATGACGCGGGCTGTGCTTGGTATGAGCTCAC
GCCCGCTGAGACCTCGGTTAGGTTGCGGGCTTACCTAAATACACCAGGGTTGCCCGTCTGCCAGGACCAT
CTGGAGTTCTGGGAGAGCGTCTTCACAGGCCTCACCCACATAGATGCCCACTTCCTGTCCCAGACTAAAC
AGGCAGGAGACAACTTTCCTTACCTGGTGGCATATCAAGCTACAGTGTGCGCCAGGGCTCAAGCTCCACC
TCCATCGTGGGACCAAATGTGGAAGTGTCTCATACGGCTGAAACCTACACTGCACGGGCCAACACCCCTG
CTGTATAGGCTAGGAGCCGTCCAAAATGAGGTCATCCTCACACACCCCATAACTAAATACATCATGGCAT
GCATGTCGGCTGACCTGGAGGTCGTCACTTCTGGTGGTTCTCCCAAGAAGAAGAGGAAAGTCTAACCGGT
CATCATCACCATCACCATTGAGTTTAAACCCGCTGATCAGCCTCGACTGTGCCTTCTAGTTGCCAGCCAT
CTGTTGTTTGCCCCTCCCCCGTGCCTTCCTTGACCCTGGAAGGTGCCACTCCCACTGTCCTTTCCTAATA
AAATGAGGAAATTGCATCGCATTGTCTGAGTAGGTGTCATTCTATTCTGGGGGGTGGGGTGGGGCAGGAC
AGCAAGGGGGAGGATTGGGAAGACAATAGCAGGCATGCTGGGGATGCGGTGGGCTCTATGGCTTCTGAGG
CGGAAAGAACCAGCTGGGGCTCGATACCGTCGACCTCTAGCTAGAGCTTGGCGTAATCATGGTCATAGCT
GTTTCCTGTGTGAAATTGTTATCCGCTCACAATTCCACACAACATACGAGCCGGAAGCATAAAGTGTAAA
GCCTAGGGTGCCTAATGAGTGAGCTAACTCACATTAATTGCGTTGCGCTCACTGCCCGCTTTCCAGTCGG
GAAACCTGTCGTGCCAGCTGCATTAATGAATCGGCCAACGCGCGGGGAGAGGCGGTTTGCGTATTGGGCG
CTCTTCCGCTTCCTCGCTCACTGACTCGCTGCGCTCGGTCGTTCGGCTGCGGCGAGCGGTATCAGCTCAC
TCAAAGGCGGTAATACGGTTATCCACAGAATCAGGGGATAACGCAGGAAAGAACATGTGAGCAAAAGGCC
AGCAAAAGGCCAGGAACCGTAAAAAGGCCGCGTTGCTGGCGTTTTTCCATAGGCTCCGCCCCCCTGACGA
GCATCACAAAAATCGACGCTCAAGTCAGAGGTGGCGAAACCCGACAGGACTATAAAGATACCAGGCGTTT
CCCCCTGGAAGCTCCCTCGTGCGCTCTCCTGTTCCGACCCTGCCGCTTACCGGATACCTGTCCGCCTTTC
TCCCTTCGGGAAGCGTGGCGCTTTCTCATAGCTCACGCTGTAGGTATCTCAGTTCGGTGTAGGTCGTTCG
CTCCAAGCTGGGCTGTGTGCACGAACCCCCCGTTCAGCCCGACCGCTGCGCCTTATCCGGTAACTATCGT
CTTGAGTCCAACCCGGTAAGACACGACTTATCGCCACTGGCAGCAGCCACTGGTAACAGGATTAGCAGAG
CGAGGTATGTAGGCGGTGCTACAGAGTTCTTGAAGTGGTGGCCTAACTACGGCTACACTAGAAGAACAGT
ATTTGGTATCTGCGCTCTGCTGAAGCCAGTTACCTTCGGAAAAAGAGTTGGTAGCTCTTGATCCGGCAAA
CAAACCACCGCTGGTAGCGGTGGTTTTTTTGTTTGCAAGCAGCAGATTACGCGCAGAAAAAAAGGATCTC
AAGAAGATCCTTTGATCTTTTCTACGGGGTCTGACGCTCAGTGGAACGAAAACTCACGTTAAGGGATTTT
GGTCATGAGATTATCAAAAAGGATCTTCACCTAGATCCTTTTAAATTAAAAATGAAGTTTTAAATCAATC
TAAAGTATATATGAGTAAACTTGGTCTGACAGTTACCAATGCTTAATCAGTGAGGCACCTATCTCAGCGA
TCTGTCTATTTCGTTCATCCATAGTTGCCTGACTCCCCGTCGTGTAGATAACTACGATACGGGAGGGCTT
ACCATCTGGCCCCAGTGCTGCAATGATACCGCGAGACCCACGCTCACCGGCTCCAGATTTATCAGCAATA
AACCAGCCAGCCGGAAGGGCCGAGCGCAGAAGTGGTCCTGCAACTTTATCCGCCTCCATCCAGTCTATTA
ATTGTTGCCGGGAAGCTAGAGTAAGTAGTTCGCCAGTTAATAGTTTGCGCAACGTTGTTGCCATTGCTAC
AGGCATCGTGGTGTCACGCTCGTCGTTTGGTATGGCTTCATTCAGCTCCGGTTCCCAACGATCAAGGCGA
GTTACATGATCCCCCATGTTGTGCAAAAAAGCGGTTAGCTCCTTCGGTCCTCCGATCGTTGTCAGAAGTA
AGTTGGCCGCAGTGTTATCACTCATGGTTATGGCAGCACTGCATAATTCTCTTACTGTCATGCCATCCGT
AAGATGCTTTTCTGTGACTGGTGAGTACTCAACCAAGTCATTCTGAGAATAGTGTATGCGGCGACCGAGT
TGCTCTTGCCCGGCGTCAATACGGGATAATACCGCGCCACATAGCAGAACTTTAAAAGTGCTCATCATTG
GAAAACGTTCTTCGGGGCGAAAACTCTCAAGGATCTTACCGCTGTTGAGATCCAGTTCGATGTAACCCAC
TCGTGCACCCAACTGATCTTCAGCATCTTTTACTTTCACCAGCGTTTCTGGGTGAGCAAAAACAGGAAGG
CAAAATGCCGCAAAAAAGGGAATAAGGGCGACACGGAAATGTTGAATACTCATACTCTTCCTTTTTCAAT
ATTATTGAAGCATTTATCAGGGTTATTGTCTCATGAGCGGATACATATTTGAATGTATTTAGAAAAATAA
ACAAATAGGGGTTCCGCGCACATTTCCCCGAAAAGTGCCACCTGACGTCGACGGATCGGGAGATCGATCT
CCCGATCCCCTAGGGTCGACTCTCAGTACAATCTGCTCTGATGCCGCATAGTTAAGCCAGTATCTGCTCC
CTGCTTGTGTGTTGGAGGTCGCTGAGTAGTGCGCGAGCAAAATTTAAGCTACAACAAGGCAAGGCTTGAC
CGACAATTGCATGAAGAATCTGCTTAGGGTTAGGCGTTTTGCGCTGCTTCGCGATGTACGGGCCAGATAT
ACGCGTTGACATTGATTATTGACTAGTTATTAATAGTAATCAATTACGGGGTCATTAGTTCATAGCCCAT
ATATGGAGTTCCGCGTTACATAACTTACGGTAAATGGCCCGCCTGGCTGACCGCCCAACGACCCCCGCCC
ATTGACGTCAATAATGACGTATGTTCCCATAGTAACGCCAATAGGGACTTTCCATTGACGTCAATGGGTG
GAGTATTTACGGTAAACTGCCCACTTGGCAGTACATCAAGTGTATC
Features (pLannotate 1.2.2; 16 found; start..end, strand, type, name):
    132..335     +  promoter       CMV promoter: human cytomegalovirus (CMV) immediate early promoter
    396..887     +  CDS            tadA: TADA_ECOLI - Also known as yfhC. Experimental evidence at protein level: Swiss-Prot protein existence level 1. Catalyzes the deamination of adenosine to inosine at the wobble position 34 of tRNA(Arg2). Essential for cell viability. From Escherichia coli (strain K12).
    894..941     +  CDS            ABE(7.10) (fragment): adenine base editor comprising wild-type E. coli TadA fused to the evolved TadA*(7.10) mutant (Gaudelli et al., 2017)
    945..2342    +  CDS            POLG_HCVJ4 (fragment): Experimental evidence at protein level: Swiss-Prot protein existence level 1. [RNA-directed RNA polymerase]: RNA-dependent RNA polymerase that performs primer-template recognition and RNA synthesis during viral replication. From Hepatitis C virus genotype 1b (strain HC-J4) (HCV).
   2427..2651    +  polyA_signal   bGH poly(A) signal: bovine growth hormone polyadenylation signal
   2655..2676    +  promoter       SV40 promoter (fragment): SV40 enhancer and early promoter
   2681..2697    +  misc_feature   MCS (fragment): pBluescript multiple cloning site
   2746..2762    -  protein_bind   lac operator: The lac repressor binds to the lac operator to inhibit transcription in E. coli. This inhibition can be relieved by adding lactose or isopropyl-β-D-thiogalactopyranoside (IPTG). lac repressor encoded by lacI
   2770..2800    -  promoter       lac promoter: promoter for the E. coli lac operon
   2815..2836    -  protein_bind   CAP binding site: CAP binding activates transcription in the presence of cAMP. E. coli catabolite activator protein
   2849..2941    -  CDS            lacI (fragment): lac repressor; lacI; The lac repressor binds to the lac operator to inhibit transcription in E. coli. This inhibition can be relieved by adding lactose or isopropyl-β-D-thiogalactopyranoside (IPTG).
   3124..3712    -  rep_origin     ori: high-copy-number ColE1/pMB1/pBR322/pUC origin of replication
   3883..4743    -  CDS            AmpR: β-lactamase; bla; confers resistance to ampicillin, carbenicillin, and related antibiotics
   4744..4848    -  promoter       AmpR promoter: bla
   4919..4963    -  misc_feature   bom (fragment): basis of mobility region from pBR322
   5118..131     +  enhancer       CMV enhancer (across the origin): human cytomegalovirus immediate early enhancer
