[The description below was written by a language model from this plasmid's Addgene catalogue record and pLannotate feature annotations shown in this document.]
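Description:
pCMV-TadA8e-Ns3h is a 5.4 kb mammalian expression plasmid built on a pCMV backbone and carrying a synthetic fusion gene assembled by Gibson cloning. It is maintained in E. coli through a high-copy ColE1/pUC-type origin and selected with ampicillin via the β-lactamase gene and its native promoter. Short remnants of lac regulatory elements, a lacI fragment, a pBR322 bom fragment, and small SV40 promoter and cloning-site fragments are backbone leftovers with no evident role in the payload. The feature table lists no mammalian selection marker, so the plasmid appears suited to transient transfection.

The expression cassette is driven by the human cytomegalovirus immediate-early enhancer and promoter and terminated by the bovine growth hormone polyadenylation signal. The open reading frame begins with a TadA-derived adenosine deaminase domain, which the annotation matches to E. coli tadA and the construct name identifies as the evolved TadA8e variant used in adenine base editing. A short segment follows that matches adenine base editor sequence and probably represents a flexible linker. Downstream is a roughly 1.4 kb fragment of the hepatitis C virus genotype 1b polyprotein. The automated annotation quotes the polymerase function for that polyprotein entry, but the name Ns3h indicates that this segment is the NS3 helicase domain.

According to the associated publication title, the plasmid belongs to a helicase-assisted continuous editing system for programmable mutagenesis of endogenous genomes. In such a design, the helicase would carry the tethered deaminase along DNA to introduce A-to-G type changes over extended stretches. The record does not state how the fusion is targeted to a locus, and the table annotates no tags or localisation signals.
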