Addgene plasmid #221227: pCMV-TadA8e-Ns3h
Depositing lab: Fei Chen. Publication: Helicase-assisted continuous editing for programmable mutagenesis of endogenous genomes. Chen XD, Chen Z, Wythes G, Zhang Y, Orr BC, Sun G, Chao YK, Navarro Torres A, Thao K, Vallurupalli M, Sun J, Borji M, Tkacik E, Chen H, Bernstein BE, Chen F. Science. 2024 Oct 11;386(6718):eadn5876. doi: 10.1126/science.adn5876. Epub 2024 Oct 11. PubMed 39388570.
Backbone
  Vector backbone: pCMV
  Vector type: Mammalian Expression
Growth in bacteria
  Bacterial resistance: Ampicillin, 100 μg/mL
  Growth temperature: 30°C
  Growth strain: NEB Stable
  Copy number: High Copy
Gene/Insert
  Gene/Insert name: TadA8e-Ns3h
  Species: Synthetic
  Cloning method: Gibson Cloning
Terms and licenses: Academic/Nonprofit Terms; Industry Terms: Not Available to Industry
Depositor comments: Internal lab identifier DC647. Please visit https://doi.org/10.1101/2024.02.01.577593 for bioRxiv preprint.
How to cite: pCMV-TadA8e-Ns3h was a gift from Fei Chen (Addgene plasmid # 221227 ; http://n2t.net/addgene:221227 ; RRID:Addgene_221227)
